Addgene plasmid #67517: PM-FRB-CFP
Purpose: FRB conjugated plasma membrane targeting sequences from GAP43 (MLCCMRRTKQVEKNDDQKI)
Depositing lab: Tamas Balla. Depositing organization: National Institute of Child Health and Human Development (NICHD). Publication: Rapidly inducible changes in phosphatidylinositol 4,5-bisphosphate levels influence multiple regulatory functions of the lipid in intact living cells. Varnai P, Thyagarajan B, Rohacs T, Balla T. J Cell Biol. 2006 Nov 6;175(3):377-82. 10.1083/jcb.200607116 PubMed 17088424.
Backbone
  Vector backbone: CFP
  Vector type: Mammalian Expression
Growth in bacteria
  Bacterial resistance: Kanamycin, 50 μg/mL
  Growth temperature: 37°C
  Growth strain: DH5alpha
  Copy number: Unknown
Gene/Insert
  Gene/Insert name: mTOR
  Species: H. sapiens (human)
  Mutation: FRB domain only (residues 2019–2114)
  Entrez Gene: MTOR (a.k.a. FRAP, FRAP1, FRAP2, RAFT1, RAPT1, SKS)
  Promoter: CMV
  Tag / fusion protein: PM tethering sequence (MLCCMRRTKQVEKNDDDQKI) from human GAP43 (residues 1–20) (N terminal on insert); HA (C terminal on insert); CFP (C terminal on insert)
  Cloning method: Unknown
  Sequencing primers: 5′ CMV-F; 3′ SV40pA-R
Terms and licenses: Academic/Nonprofit Terms; Industry Terms: Not Available to Industry
How to cite: PM-FRB-CFP was a gift from Tamas Balla (Addgene plasmid # 67517 ; http://n2t.net/addgene:67517 ; RRID:Addgene_67517)
