[The description below was written by a language model from this plasmid's Addgene catalogue record.]
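Description:
PM-FRB-CFP is a mammalian expression plasmid built on a CFP fusion-vector backbone and selected in bacteria with kanamycin. The record gives no feature table, so the origin of replication, any mammalian selection marker and the polyadenylation signal are not explicitly listed, although the use of an SV40 polyA reverse sequencing primer suggests an SV40 polyadenylation region lies downstream of the insert. Copy number and cloning method are recorded as unknown.

Expression is driven by the CMV promoter, a strong constitutive promoter in most mammalian cell lines. The encoded protein is a multi-part fusion. At the N terminus is a short plasma membrane tethering sequence from the first 20 residues of human GAP43, whose cysteine residues are generally understood to be palmitoylated, anchoring the protein to the inner leaflet of the plasma membrane. This is followed by the FRB domain of human mTOR (residues 2019–2114 only), then an HA epitope tag and cyan fluorescent protein at the C terminus for immunodetection and live imaging.

FRB is the FKBP12–rapamycin binding domain, and it heterodimerises with FKBP12 in the presence of rapamycin. The construct therefore serves as the membrane-resident anchor of a chemically inducible dimerisation system. When it is co-expressed with an FKBP-fused cytosolic protein, adding rapamycin rapidly recruits that partner to the plasma membrane. The associated publication concerns rapidly inducible changes in phosphatidylinositol 4,5-bisphosphate levels in intact living cells, which is consistent with use of this anchor to recruit lipid-modifying enzymes to the membrane, with CFP confirming its localisation.
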