>Addgene plasmid #67517 | PM-FRB-CFP | addgene partial sequence | sequence record 122635 | SV40pA-R 5'-GAAATTTGTGATGCTATTGC-3'
AGTTAACAACAACAATTGCATTCATTTTATGTTTCAGGTTCAGGGGGAGGTGTGGGAGGTTTTTTAAAGC
AAGTAAAACCTCTACAAATGTGGTATGGCTGATTATGATCTAGAGTCGCGGCCGCTTTACTTGTACAGCT
CGTCCATGCCGAGAGTGATCCCGGCGGCGGTCACGAACTCCAGCAGGACCATGTGATCGCGCTTCTCGTT
GGGGTCTTTGCTCAGGGCGGACTGGGTGCTCAGGTAGTGGTTGTCGGGCAGCAGCACGGGGCCGTCGCCG
ATGGGGGTGTTCTGCTGGTAGTGGTCGGCGAGCTGCACGCTGCCGTCCTCGATGTTGTGACGGATCTTGA
AGTTGGCCTTGATGCCGTTCTTCTGCTTGTCGGCGGTGATATAGACGTTGTGGCTGATGTAGTTGTACTC
CAGCTTGTGCCCCAGGATGTTGCCGTCCTCCTTGAAGTCGATGCCCTTCAGCTCGATGCGGTTCACCAGG
GTGTCGCCCTCGAACTTCACCTCGGCGCGGGTCTTGTAGTTGCCGTCGTCCTTGAAGAAGATGGTGCGCT
CCTGGACGTAGCCTTCGGGCATGGCGGACTTGAAGAAGTCGTGCTGCTTCATGTGGTCGGGGTAGCGGCT
GAAGCACTGCACGCCCCAGGTCAGGGTGGTCACGAGGGTGGGCCAGGGCACGGGCAGCTTGCCGGTGGTG
CAGATGAACTTCAGGGTCAGCTTGCCGTAGGTGGCATCGCCCTCGCCCTCGCCGGACACGCTGAACTTGT
GGCCGTTTACGTCGCCGTCCAGCTCGACCAGGATGGGCACCACCCCGGTGAACAGCTCCTCGCCCTTGCT
CACCA
