>Addgene plasmid #67517 | PM-FRB-CFP | addgene partial sequence | sequence record 122637 | CMV-F 5'-CGCAAATGGGCGGTAGGCGTG-3'
AGCAGAGCTGGTTTAGTGAACCGTCAGATCCGCTAGCACCATGCTGTGCTGTATGAGAAGAACCAAACAG
GTTGAAAAAAATGATGACGACCAAAAGATTGATCCCACCAGATCTGCGAATTCAGGTGCTGGTGCTGGTG
CTGGTGCTATCCTATCTAGAATCCTCTGGCATGAGATGTGGCATGAAGGCCTGGAAGAGGCATCTCGTTT
GTACTTTGGGGAAAGGAACGTGAAAGGCATGTTTGAGGTGCTGGAGCCCTTGCATGCTATGATGGAACGG
GGCCCCCAGACTCTGAAGGAAACATCCTTTAATCAGGCCTATGGTCGAGATTTAATGGAGGCCCAAGAGT
GGTGCAGGAAGTACATGAAATCAGGGAATGTCAAGGACCTCACCCAAGCCTGGGACCTCTATTATCATGT
GTTCCGACGAATCTCAAAGACTAGTTATCCGTACGACGTACCAGACTACGCACCGGTCGCCACCCTGGTG
AGCAAGGGCGAGGAGCTGTTCACCGGGGTGGTGCCCATCCTGGTCGAGCTGGACGGCGACGTAAACGGCC
ACAAGTTCAGCGTGTCCGGCGAGGGCGAGGGCGATGCCACCTACGGCAAGCTGACCCTGAAGTTCATCTG
CACCACCGGCAAGCTGCCCGTGCCCTGGCCCACCCTCGTGACCACCCTGACCTGGGGCGTGCAGTGCTTC
AGCCGCTACCCCGACCACATGAAGCAGCACGACTTCTTCAAGTCCGCCATGCCCGAAGGCTACGTCCAGG
AGCGCACCATCTTCTTCAAGGACGACGGCAACTACAAGACCCGCGCCGAGGTGAAGTTCGAGGGCGACAC
CCTGGTGAACCGCATCGAGCTGAAGGGCATCGACTTCAAGGAGGACGGCAACATCCTGGGGCACAAGCTG
GAGTACAACTACATCAGCCACAACGTCTA
